>Addgene plasmid #37138 | pKeratin-LSSmOrange | depositor full sequence | sequence record 46729 | pKeratin-LSSmOrange sequence 5985 bps
TAGTTATTAATAGTAATCAATTACGGGGTCATTAGTTCATAGCCCATATATGGAGTTCCGCGTTACATAA
CTTACGGTAAATGGCCCGCCTGGCTGACCGCCCAACGACCCCCGCCCATTGACGTCAATAATGACGTATG
TTCCCATAGTAACGCCAATAGGGACTTTCCATTGACGTCAATGGGTGGAGTATTTACGGTAAACTGCCCA
CTTGGCAGTACATCAAGTGTATCATATGCCAAGTACGCCCCCTATTGACGTCAATGACGGTAAATGGCCC
GCCTGGCATTATGCCCAGTACATGACCTTATGGGACTTTCCTACTTGGCAGTACATCTACGTATTAGTCA
TCGCTATTACCATGGTGATGCGGTTTTGGCAGTACATCAATGGGCGTGGATAGCGGTTTGACTCACGGGG
ATTTCCAAGTCTCCACCCCATTGACGTCAATGGGAGTTTGTTTTGGCACCAAAATCAACGGGACTTTCCA
AAATGTCGTAACAACTCCGCCCCATTGACGCAAATGGGCGGTAGGCGTGTACGGTGGGAGGTCTATATAA
GCAGAGCTGGTTTAGTGAACCGTCAGATCCGCTAGCACCATGAGCTTCACCACTCGCTCCACCTTCTCCA
CCAACTACCGGTCCCTGGGCTCTGTCCAGGCGCCCAGCTACGGCGCCCGGCCGGTCAGCAGCGCGGCCAG
CGTCTATGCAGGCGCTGGGGGCTCTGGTTCCCGGATCTCCGTGTCCCGCTCCACCAGCTTCAGGGGCGGC
ATGGGGTCCGGGGGCCTGGCCACCGGGATAGCCGGGGGTCTGGCAGGAATGGGAGGCATCCAGAACGAGA
AGGAGACCATGCAAAGCCTGAACGACCGCCTGGCCTCTTACCTGGACAGAGTGAGGAGCCTGGAGACCGA
GAACCGGAGGCTGGAGAGCAAAATCCGGGAGCACTTGGAGAAGAAGGGACCCCAGGTCAGAGACTGGAGC
CATTACTTCAAGATCATCGAGGACCTGAGGGCTCAGATCTTCGCAAATACTGTGGACAATGCCCGCATCG
TTCTGCAGATTGACAATGCCCGTCTTGCTGCTGATGACTTTAGAGTCAAGTATGAGACAGAGCTGGCCAT
GCGCCAGTCTGTGGAGAACGACATCCATGGGCTCCGCAAGGTCATTGATGACACCAATATCACACGACTG
CAGCTGGAGACAGAGATCGAGGCTCTCAAGGAGGAGCTGCTCTTCATGAAGAAGAACCACGAAGAGGAAG
TAAAAGGCCTACAAGCCCAGATTGCCAGCTCTGGGTTGACCGTGGAGGTAGATGCCCCCAAATCTCAGGA
CCTCGCCAAGATCATGGCAGACATCCGGGCCCAATATGACGAGCTGGCTCGGAAGAACCGAGAGGAGCTA
GACAAGTACTGGTCTCAGCAGATTGAGGAGAGCACCACAGTGGTCACCACACAGTCTGCTGAGGTTGGAG
CTGCTGAGACGACGCTCACAGAGCTGAGACGTACAGTCCAGTCCTTGGAGATCGACCTGGACTCCATGAG
AAATCTGAAGGCCAGCTTGGAGAACAGCCTGAGGGAGGTGGAGGCCCGCTACGCCCTACAGATGGAGCAG
CTCAACGGGATCCTGCTGCACCTTGAGTCAGAGCTGGCACAGACCCGGGCAGAGGGACAGCGCCAGGCCC
AGGAGTATGAGGCCCTGCTGAACATCAAGGTCAAGCTGGAGGCTGAGATCGCCACCTACCGCCGCCTGCT
GGAAGATGGCGAGGACTTTAATCTTGGTGATGCCTTGGACAGCAGCAACTCCATGCAAACCATCCAAAAG
ACCACCACCCGCCGGATAGTGGATGGCAAAGTGGTGTCTGAGACCAATGACACCAAAGTTCTGAGGCATC
GAATTCTGCAGTCGACGGTACCGCGGGCCCGGGATCCACCGGTCGCCACCATGGTGAGCAAGGGCGAGGA
GAATAACATGGCCATCATCAAGGAGTTCATGCGCTTCAAGGTGCGCATGGAGGGCTCCGTGAACGGCCAC
GAGTTCGAGATCGAGGGCGAGGGCGAGGGCCGCCCCTACGAGGGCTTTCAGACCGTTAAGCTGAAGGTGA
CCAAGGGTGGCCCCCTGCCCTTCGCCTGGGACATCTTGTCCCCTCAGTTCACCTACGGCTCCAAGGCCTA
CGTGAAGCACCCCGCCGACATCCCCGACTACCTCAAGCTGTCCTTCCCCGAGGGCTTCAAGTGGGAGCGC
GTGATGAACTTCGAGGACGGCGGCGTGGTGACCGTGACTCAGGACTCCTCCCTGCAGGACGGCGAGTTCA
TCTACAAGGTGAAGCTGCGCGGCACCAACTTCCCCTCCGACGGCCCCGTAATGCAGAAGAAGACCATGGG
CATGGAGGCCTCCTCCGAGCGGATGTACCCCGAGGACGGCGCCCTGAAGGGCGAGGACAAGCTCAGGCTG
AAGCTGAAGGACGGCGGCCACTACACCTCCGAGGTCAAGACCACCTACAAGGCCAAGAAGCCCGTGCAGT
TGCCCGGCGCCTACATCGTCGACATCAAGTTGGACATCACCTCCCACAACGAGGACTACACCATCGTGGA
ACAGTACGAACGCGCCGAGGGCCGCCACTCCACCGGCGGCATGGACGAGCTGTACAAGTAAGCGGCCGCG
ACTCTAGATCATAATCAGCCATACCACATTTGTAGAGGTTTTACTTGCTTTAAAAAACCTCCCACACCTC
CCCCTGAACCTGAAACATAAAATGAATGCAATTGTTGTTGTTAACTTGTTTATTGCAGCTTATAATGGTT
ACAAATAAAGCAATAGCATCACAAATTTCACAAATAAAGCATTTTTTTCACTGCATTCTAGTTGTGGTTT
GTCCAAACTCATCAATGTATCTTAAGGCGTAAATTGTAAGCGTTAATATTTTGTTAAAATTCGCGTTAAA
TTTTTGTTAAATCAGCTCATTTTTTAACCAATAGGCCGAAATCGGCAAAATCCCTTATAAATCAAAAGAA
TAGACCGAGATAGGGT
[37 nt withheld, positions 3027-3063]
AAAGAACGTGGACTCCAACGTCAAAGG
[49 nt withheld, positions 3091-3139]
T
[91 nt withheld, positions 3141-3231]
G
[124 nt withheld, positions 3233-3356]
CAGGTGGCACTTTTCGGGGAAATGTGCGCGGAACCCCTATTTGTTTATTTTTCTAAATACATTCAAATAT
GTATCCGCTCATGAGACAATAACCCTGATAAATGCTTCAATAATATTGAAAAAGGAAGAGTCCTGAGGCG
GAAAGAACCAGCTGTGGAATGTGTGTCAGTTAGGGTGTGGAAAGTCCCCAGGCTCCCCAGCAGGCAGAAG
TATGCAAAGCATGCATCTCAATTAGTCAGCAACCAGGTGTGGAAAGTCCCCAGGCTCCCCAGCAGGCAGA
AGTATGCAAAGCATGCATCTCAATTAGTCAGCAACCATAGTCCCGCCCCTAACTCCGCCCATCCCGCCCC
TAACTCCGCCCAGTTCCGCCCATTCTCCGCCCCATGGCTGACTAATTTTTTTTATTTATGCAGAGGCCGA
GGCCGCCTCGGCCTCTGAGCTATTCCAGAAGTAGTGAGGAGGCTTTTTTGGAGGCCTAGGCTTTTGCAAA
GATCGATCAAGAGACAGGATGAGGATCGTTTCGCATGATTGAACAAGATGGATTGCACGCAGGTTCTCCG
GCCGCTTGGGTGGAGAGGCTATTCGGCTATGACTGGGCACAACAGACAATCGGCTGCTCTGATGCCGCCG
TGTTCCGGCTGTCAGCGCAGGGGCGCCCGGTTCTTTTTGTCAAGACCGACCTGTCCGGTGCCCTGAATGA
ACTGCAAGACGAGGCAGCGCGGCTATCGTGGCTGGCCACGACGGGCGTTCCTTGCGCAGCTGTGCTCGAC
GTTGTCACTGAAGCGGGAAGGGACTGGCTGCTATTGGGCGAAGTGCCGGGGCAGGATCTCCTGTCATCTC
ACCTTGCTCCTGCCGAGAAAGTATCCATCATGGCTGATGCAATGCGGCGGCTGCATACGCTTGATCCGGC
TACCTGCCCATTCGACCACCAAGCGAAACATCGCATCGAGCGAGCACGTACTCGGATGGAAGCCGGTCTT
GTCGATCAGGATGATCTGGACGAAGAGCATCAGGGGCTCGCGCCAGCCGAACTGTTCGCCAGGCTCAAGG
CGAGCATGCCCGACGGCGAGGATCTCGTCGTGACCCATGGCGATGCCTGCTTGCCGAATATCATGGTGGA
AAATGGCCGCTTTTCTGGATTCATCGACTGTGGCCGGCTGGGTGTGGCGGACCGCTATCAGGACATAGCG
TTGGCTACCCGTGATATTGCTGAAGAGCTTGGCGGCGAATGGGCTGACCGCTTCCTCGTGCTTTACGGTA
TCGCCGCTCCCGATTCGCAGCGCATCGCCTTCTATCGCCTTCTTGACGAGTTCTTCTGAGCGGGACTCTG
GGGTTCGAAATGACCGACCAAGCGACGCCCAACCTGCCATCACGAGATTTCGATTCCACCGCCGCCTTCT
ATGAAAGGTTGGGCTTCGGAATCGTTTTCCGGGACGCCGGCTGGATGATCCTCCAGCGCGGGGATCTCAT
GCTGGAGTTCTTCGCCCACCCTAGGGGGAGGCTAACTGAAACACGGAAGGAGACAATACCGGAAGGAACC
CGCGCTATGACGGCAATAAAAAGACAGAATAAAACGCACGGTGTTGGGTCGTTTGTTCATAAACGCGGGG
TTCGGTCCCAGGGCTGGCACTCTGTCGATACCCCACCGAGACCCCATTGGGGCCAATACGCCCGCGTTTC
TTCCTTTTCCCCACCCCACCCCCCAAGTTCGGGTGAAGGCCCAGGGCTCGCAGCCAACGTCGGGGCGGCA
GGCCCTGCCATAGCCTCAGGTTACTCATATATACTTTAGATTGATTTAAAACTTCATTTTTAATTTAAAA
GGATCTAGGTGAAGATCCTTTTTGATAATCTCATGACCAAAATCCCTTAACGTGAGTTTTCGTTCCACTG
AGCGTCAGACCCCGTAGAAAAGATCAAAGGATCTTCTTGAGATCCTTTTTTTCTGCGCGTAATCTGCTGC
TTGCAAACAAAAAAACCACCGCTACCAGCGGTGGTTTGTTTGCCGGATCAAGAGCTACCAACTCTTTTTC
CGAAGGTAACTGGCTTCAGCAGAGCGCAGATACCAAATACTGTCCTTCTAGTGTAGCCGTAGTTAGGCCA
CCACTTCAAGAACTCTGTAGCACCGCCTACATACCTCGCTCTGCTAATCCTGTTACCAGTGGCTGCTGCC
AGTGGCGATAAGTCGTGTCTTACCGGGTTGGACTCAAGACGATAGTTACCGGATAAGGCGCAGCGGTCGG
GCTGAACGGGGGGTTCGTGCACACAGCCCAGCTTGGAGCGAACGACCTACACCGAACTGAGATACCTACA
GCGTGAGCTATGAGAAAGCGCCACGCTTCCCGAAGGGAGAAAGGCGGACAGGTATCCGGTAAGCGGCAGG
GTCGGAACAGGAGAGCGCACGAGGGAGCTTCCAGGGGGAAACGCCTGGTATCTTTATAGTCCTGTCGGGT
TTCGCCACCTCTGACTTGAGCGTCGATTTTTGTGATGCTCGTCAGGGGGGCGGAGCCTATGGAAAAACGC
CAGCAACGCGGCCTTTTTACGGTTCCTGGCCTTTTGCTGGCCTTTTGCTCACATGTTCTTTCCTGCGTTA
TCCCCTGATTCTGTGGATAACCGTATTACCGCCATGCAT
Features (pLannotate 1.2.2; 15 found; start..end, strand, type, name):
     61..364     +  enhancer       CMV enhancer: human cytomegalovirus immediate early enhancer
    365..568     +  promoter       CMV promoter: human cytomegalovirus (CMV) immediate early promoter
    600..1889    +  CDS            KRT18: K1C18_HUMAN - Also known as CYK18. Experimental evidence at protein level: Swiss-Prot protein existence level 1. Involved in the uptake of thrombin-antithrombin complexes by hepatic cells (By similarity). When phosphorylated, plays a role in filament reorganization. Involved in the delivery of mutated CFTR to the plasma membrane. Together with KRT8, is involved in interleukin-6 (IL-6)-mediated barrier protection. From Homo sapiens (Human).
   1889..1927    +  misc_feature   MCS (fragment): multiple cloning site
   1941..2651    +  CDS            LSSmOrange: monomeric orange fluorescent protein with a large Stokes shift (Shcherbakova et al., 2012) mammalian codon-optimized
   2667..2750    +  CDS            large T antigen (fragment): large T antigen from SV40 (simian virus 40)
   2773..2894    +  polyA_signal   SV40 poly(A) signal: SV40 polyadenylation signal
   2928..3356    -  rep_origin     f1 ori (sequence partly withheld): f1 bacteriophage origin of replication; arrow indicates direction of (+) strand synthesis
   3383..3487    +  promoter       AmpR promoter: bla
   3489..3846    +  promoter       SV40 promoter: SV40 enhancer and early promoter
   3881..4675    +  CDS            NeoR/KanR: aminoglycoside phosphotransferase from Tn5; aph(3')-II (or nptII); confers resistance to neomycin, kanamycin, and G418 (Geneticin®)
   4696..4848    +  CDS            ble (fragment): BLE_KLEPN - Experimental evidence at protein level: Swiss-Prot protein existence level 1. Binding protein with a strong affinity to the bleomycin family of antibiotics. Binds to CL990; an antimitotic-antibiotic compound. From Klebsiella pneumoniae.
   4907..4954    +  polyA_signal   HSV TK poly(A) signal: herpes simplex virus thymidine kinase polyadenylation signal (Cole and Stacy, 1985)
   5045..5061    -  polyA_signal   bGH poly(A) signal (fragment): bovine growth hormone polyadenylation signal
   5283..5871    +  rep_origin     ori: high-copy-number ColE1/pMB1/pBR322/pUC origin of replication
