[The description below was written by a language model from this plasmid's Addgene catalogue record and pLannotate feature annotations shown in this document.]
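Description:
pKeratin-LSSmOrange is a mammalian expression plasmid built on a Clontech pN1-type backbone, in which human cytokeratin 18 (KRT18) is fused to the N-terminus of the fluorescent protein LSSmOrange. The fusion is driven by the human cytomegalovirus immediate-early enhancer and promoter and terminated by an SV40 polyadenylation signal. The KRT18 coding sequence lies directly downstream of the promoter and is joined through a short remnant of the multiple cloning site to the mammalian codon-optimized LSSmOrange open reading frame, which was inserted between AgeI and NotI sites that remain intact. LSSmOrange is a monomeric orange fluorescent protein with a large Stokes shift. It was derived from mOrange by six substitutions (A44V, F84L, W145M, I165D, M167L, G202D, numbered relative to EGFP).

The plasmid replicates at high copy number in E. coli from a ColE1/pUC-type origin and also carries an f1 phage origin. A single Tn5 aminoglycoside phosphotransferase (NeoR/KanR) gene provides both selections. It is preceded by a bacterial bla promoter for kanamycin resistance in bacteria and by the SV40 enhancer/early promoter for G418 selection of mammalian cells, and it is followed by the HSV TK polyadenylation signal. The short large T antigen, ble and bGH poly(A) annotations are fragments, most likely residual backbone sequence or partial matches rather than functional parts.

Expression in mammalian cells should label keratin intermediate filaments with LSSmOrange, so the construct serves as a cytoskeletal localization marker and a test of how the protein behaves in a fusion. The associated publication presents LSSmOrange for single-excitation multicolor imaging, fluorescence cross-correlation spectroscopy and FRET applications.
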