Addgene plasmid #37138: pKeratin-LSSmOrange
Depositing lab: Vladislav Verkhusha. Depositing organization: Albert Einstein College of Medicine. Publication: An Orange Fluorescent Protein with a Large Stokes Shift for Single-Excitation Multicolor FCCS and FRET Imaging. Shcherbakova DM, Hink MA, Joosen L, Gadella TW, Verkhusha VV. J Am Chem Soc. 2012 May 9;134(18):7913-23. doi: 10.1021/ja3018972 PubMed 22486524.
Backbone
  Vector backbone: pN1
  Backbone manufacturer: Clontech
  Backbone size w/o insert (bp): 5279
  Total vector size (bp): 5989
  Modifications to backbone: human cytokeratin 18
  Vector type: Mammalian Expression
  Selectable markers: Neomycin (select with G418)
Growth in bacteria
  Bacterial resistance: Kanamycin, 50 μg/mL
  Growth temperature: 37°C
  Growth strain: DH5alpha
  Copy number: High Copy
Gene/Insert
  Gene/Insert name: LSSmOrange
  Insert size (bp): 710
  Mutation: A44V/F84L/W145M/I165D/M167L/G202D compared to mOrange (but numbering relative to EGFP)
  Promoter: CMV
  Tag / fusion protein: human cytokeratin 18 (N terminal on insert)
  Cloning method: Restriction Enzyme; 5′ cloning site AgeI (not destroyed); 3′ cloning site NotI (not destroyed)
  Sequencing primers: 5′ CMV-F; 3′ SV40pA-R
Terms and licenses: Academic/Nonprofit Terms; Industry Terms: Not Available to Industry
How to cite: pKeratin-LSSmOrange was a gift from Vladislav Verkhusha (Addgene plasmid # 37138 ; http://n2t.net/addgene:37138 ; RRID:Addgene_37138)
