>Addgene plasmid #37138 | pKeratin-LSSmOrange | addgene partial sequence | sequence record 47290 | CMV-F 5'-CGCAAATGGGCGGTAGGCGTG-3'
CGTCAGATCCGCTAGCACCATGAGCTTCACCACTCGCTCCACCTTCTCCACCAACTACCGGTCCCTGGGC
TCTGTCCAGGCGCCCAGCTACGGCGCCCGGCCGGTCAGCAGCGCGGCCAGCGTCTATGCAGGCGCTGGGG
GCTCTGGTTCCCGGATCTCCGTGTCCCGCTCCACCAGCTTCAGGGGCGGCATGGGGTCCGGGGGCCTGGC
CACCGGGATAGCCGGGGGTCTGGCAGGAATGGGAGGCATCCAGAACGAGAAGGAGACCATGCAAAGCCTG
AACGACCGCCTGGCCTCTTACCTGGACAGAGTGAGGAGCCTGGAGACCGAGAACCGGAGGCTGGAGAGCA
AAATCCGGGAGCACTTGGAGAAGAAGGGACCCCAGGTCAGAGACTGGAGCCATTACTTCAAGATCATCGA
GGACCTGAGGGCTCAGATCTTCGCAAATACTGTGGACAATGCCCGCATCGTTCTGCAGATTGACAATGCC
CGTCTTGCTGCTGATGACTTTAGAGTCAAGTATGAGACAGAGCTGGCCATGCGCCAGTCTGTGGAGAACG
ACATCCATGGGCTCCGCAAGGTCATTGATGACACCAATATCACACGACTGCAGCTGGAGACAGAGATCGA
GGCTCTCAAGGAGGAGCTGCTCTTCATGAAGAAGAACCACGAAGAGGAAGTAAAAGGCCTACAAGCCCAG
ATTGCCAGCTCTGGGTTGACCGTGGAGGTAGATGCCCCCAAATCTCAGGACCTCGCCAAGATCATGGCAG
ACATCCGGGCCCAATATGACGAGCTGGCTCGGAAGAACCGAGAGGAGCTAGACAAGTACTGGTCTCAGCA
GATTGAGGAGAGCACCACAGTGCTCACCACACAGTCTGCTGA
