>Addgene plasmid #37138 | pKeratin-LSSmOrange | addgene partial sequence | sequence record 47291 | SV40pA-rev
TTAACAACAACAATTGCATTCATTTTATGTTTCAGGTTCAGGGGGAGGTGTGGGAGGTTTTTTAAAGCAA
GTAAAACCTCTACAAATGTGGTATGGCTGATTATGATCTAGAGTCGCGGCCGCTTACTTGTACAGCTCGT
CCATGCCGCCGGTGGAGTGGCGGCCCTCGGCGCGTTCGTACTGTTCCACGATGGTGTAGTCCTCGTTGTG
GGAGGTGATGTCCAACTTGATGTCGACGATGTAGGCGCCGGGCAACTGCACGGGCTTCTTGGCCTTGTAG
GTGGTCTTGACCTCGGAGGTGTAGTGGCCGCCGTCCTTCAGCTTCAGCCTGAGCTTGTCCTCGCCCTTCA
GGGCGCCGTCCTCGGGGTACATCCGCTCGGAGGAGGCCTCCATGCCCATGGTCTTCTTCTGCATTACGGG
GCCGTCGGAGGGGAAGTTGGTGCCGCGCAGCTTCACCTTGTAGATGAACTCGCCGTCCTGCAGGGAGGAG
TCCTGAGTCACGGTCACCACGCCGCCGTCCTCGAAGTTCATCACGCGCTCCCACTTGAAGCCCTCGGGGA
AGGACAGCTTGAGGTAGTCGGGGATGTCGGCGGGGTGCTTCACGTAGGCCTTGGAGCCGTAGGTGAACTG
AGGGGACAAGATGTCCCAGGCGAAGGGCAGGGGGCCACCCTTGGTCACCTTCAGCTTAACGGTCTGAAAG
CCCTCGTAGGGGCGGCCCTCGCCCTCGCCCTCGATCTCGAACTCGTGGCCGTTCACGGAGCCCTCCATGC
GCACCTTGAAGCGCATGAACTCCTTGATGATGGCCATGTTATTC
